Addgene plasmid #238195: pGFP_24
Purpose: (Empty Backbone) Empty lentiviral vector for expressing protein sequences fused to GFP-FTH1(24-mer), under a TRE3GV promoter
Depositing lab: Feng Zhang. Depositing organization: Broad Institute.
Backbone
  Vector backbone: pLenti CMV rtTA3 Blast (w756-1) (Addgene #26429)
  Backbone manufacturer: Eric Campeau
  Vector type: Mammalian Expression, Lentiviral
  Selectable markers: Puromycin
  Tag / fusion protein: GFP-FTH1(24mer) (N terminal on backbone); SV40 (N terminal on backbone)
Growth in bacteria
  Bacterial resistance: Ampicillin, 100 μg/mL
  Growth temperature: 37°C
  Growth strain: NEB Stable
  Copy number: High Copy
Gene/Insert
  Gene/Insert name: None
  Tag / fusion protein: GFP-FTH1(24mer) (N terminal on backbone); SV40 (N terminal on backbone)
Terms and licenses: Academic/Nonprofit Terms; Industry Terms: Not Available to Industry
How to cite: pGFP_24 was a gift from Feng Zhang (Addgene plasmid # 238195 ; http://n2t.net/addgene:238195 ; RRID:Addgene_238195)
