[The description below was written by a language model from this plasmid's Addgene catalogue record and pLannotate feature annotations shown in this document.]
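Description:
pGFP_24 is an empty third-generation-style lentiviral backbone for mammalian expression, derived from pLenti CMV rtTA3 Blast, into which a protein sequence of interest can be cloned for expression as a fusion to GFP and human ferritin heavy chain (FTH1). FTH1 self-assembles into a 24-subunit cage, so the fusion is expected to display the inserted sequence and GFP in multimeric, fluorescent form. In bacteria the plasmid is maintained through a high-copy ColE1/pUC-type origin with ampicillin resistance (AmpR), and it also carries an f1 origin. It is about 10.9 kb.

The viral cassette begins with an RSV promoter driving a truncated HIV-1 5' LTR, followed by the Ψ packaging signal, the RRE for Rev-dependent export and the cPPT/CTS, and it ends in a second truncated LTR with an SV40 polyadenylation signal beyond it. Inside, a TRE3GV promoter, a Tet-responsive element optimised for retroviral and lentiviral vectors, controls the fusion cassette, so expression requires a Tet-On transactivator and doxycycline. No transactivator is annotated on this plasmid, so it would have to be supplied separately. Between the promoter and the GFP coding sequence lies roughly 2 kb that includes a reverse-strand match to a bacterial deoC1 gene. This may be a stuffer occupying the cloning position, but the record does not say so. GFP and FTH1 are followed by a WPRE to enhance transcript expression, then an SV40 promoter driving puromycin resistance for selecting transduced cells. The catalogue lists the tags as N-terminal and also mentions "SV40" as a tag, possibly a nuclear localisation signal, though none is annotated in the feature table.
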