Features (pLannotate 1.2.2; 30 found; start..end, strand, type, name):
      1..121     +  rep_origin     RSF ori (fragment): Plasmids containing the RSF 1030 origin of replication can be propagated in E. coli cells that contain additional plasmids with compatible origins.
    123..215     +  CDS            lacI (fragment): lac repressor; lacI; The lac repressor binds to the lac operator to inhibit transcription in E. coli. This inhibition can be relieved by adding lactose or isopropyl-β-D-thiogalactopyranoside (IPTG).
    228..249     +  protein_bind   CAP binding site: CAP binding activates transcription in the presence of cAMP. E. coli catabolite activator protein
    264..294     +  promoter       lac promoter: promoter for the E. coli lac operon
    298..320     +  protein_bind   lac operator (fragment): The lac repressor binds to the lac operator to inhibit transcription in E. coli. This inhibition can be relieved by adding lactose or isopropyl-β-D-thiogalactopyranoside (IPTG). lac repressor encoded by lacI
    363..381     +  promoter       T3 promoter: promoter for bacteriophage T3 RNA polymerase
    409..635     +  promoter       RSV promoter: Rous sarcoma virus enhancer/promoter
    636..816     +  LTR            5' LTR (truncated): truncated 5' long terminal repeat (LTR) from HIV-1
    863..988     +  misc_feature   HIV-1 Ψ: packaging signal of human immunodeficiency virus type 1
    972..1335    +  CDS            HIV-1 gag (fragment): gag protein from human immunodeficiency virus 1; gag
   1481..1714    +  misc_feature   RRE: The Rev response element (RRE) of HIV-1 allows for Rev-dependent mRNA export from the nucleus to the cytoplasm.
   2091..2191    +  CDS            Rev (fragment): human immunodeficiency virus 1 (HIV-1) Rev protein; rev; enhances nuclear export of unspliced and incompletely spliced viral mRNAs
   2210..2326    +  misc_feature   cPPT/CTS: central polypurine tract and central termination sequence of HIV-1
   2394..2743    +  promoter       TRE3GV promoter: 3rd-generation Tet-responsive promoter that can be activated by binding of Tet-On® 3G, optimized for retroviral and lentiviral vectors
   2945..3604    -  CDS            deoC1: DEOC1_STAAN - Also known as dra. Experimental evidence at protein level: Swiss-Prot protein existence level 1. Catalyzes a reversible aldol reaction between acetaldehyde and D-glyceraldehyde 3-phosphate to generate 2-deoxy-D-ribose 5- phosphate. From Staphylococcus aureus (strain N315).
   4733..5446    +  CDS            GFP: green fluorescent protein
   5498..6046    +  CDS            FTH1 (sequence withheld): FRIH_HUMAN - Also known as FTH, FTHL6. Experimental evidence at protein level: Swiss-Prot protein existence level 1. Stores iron in a soluble, non-toxic, readily available form. Important for iron homeostasis. Has ferroxidase activity. Iron is taken up in the ferrous form and deposited as ferric hydroxides after oxidation. Also plays a role in delivery of iron to cells. Mediates iron uptake in capsule cells of the developing kidney (By similarity). From Homo sapiens (Human).
   6099..6687    +  misc_feature   WPRE: woodchuck hepatitis virus posttranscriptional regulatory element
   6743..7072    +  promoter       SV40 promoter: SV40 enhancer and early promoter
   7126..7723    +  CDS            PuroR (fragment): puromycin N-acetyltransferase; pac from Streptomyces; confers resistance to puromycin
   7715..7864    +  CDS            nef (fragment): NEF_HV1LA - Experimental evidence at protein level: Swiss-Prot protein existence level 1. Extracellular Nef protein targets CD4(+) T-lymphocytes for apoptosis by interacting with CXCR4 surface receptors. From Human immunodeficiency virus type 1 group M subtype B (isolate Lai) (HIV-1).
   7850..8030    +  LTR            5' LTR (truncated): truncated 5' long terminal repeat (LTR) from HIV-1
   8102..8223    +  polyA_signal   SV40 poly(A) signal: SV40 polyadenylation signal
   8263..8398    +  rep_origin     SV40 ori: SV40 origin of replication
   8419..8437    -  promoter       T7 promoter: promoter for bacteriophage T7 RNA polymerase
   8445..8600    +  CDS            lacZα (fragment): LacZα fragment of β-galactosidase; lacZ fragment
   8605..9033    +  rep_origin     f1 ori (sequence partly withheld): f1 bacteriophage origin of replication; arrow indicates direction of (+) strand synthesis
   9086..9190    +  promoter       AmpR promoter: bla
   9191..10051   +  CDS            AmpR: β-lactamase; bla; confers resistance to ampicillin, carbenicillin, and related antibiotics
  10222..10810   +  rep_origin     ori: high-copy-number ColE1/pMB1/pBR322/pUC origin of replication
>Addgene plasmid #238195 | pGFP_24 | addgene full sequence | sequence record 472670 | Addgene NGS Result
TTCTTTCCTGCGTTATCCCCTGATTCTGTGGATAACCGTATTACCGCCTTTGAGTGAGCTGATACCGCTC
GCCGCAGCCGAACGACCGAGCGCAGCGAGTCAGTGAGCGAGGAAGCGGAAGAGCGCCCAATACGCAAACC
GCCTCTCCCCGCGCGTTGGCCGATTCATTAATGCAGCTGGCACGACAGGTTTCCCGACTGGAAAGCGGGC
AGTGAGCGCAACGCAATTAATGTGAGTTAGCTCACTCATTAGGCACCCCAGGCTTTACACTTTATGCTTC
CGGCTCGTATGTTGTGTGGAATTGTGAGCGGATAACAATTTCACACAGGAAACAGCTATGACCATGATTA
CGCCAAGCGCGCAATTAACCCTCACTAAAGGGAACAAAAGCTGGAGCTGCAAGCTTAATGTAGTCTTATG
CAATACTCTTGTAGTCTTGCAACATGGTAACGATGAGTTAGCAACATGCCTTACAAGGAGAGAAAAAGCA
CCGTGCATGCCGATTGGTGGAAGTAAGGTGGTACGATCGTGCCTTATTAGGAAGGCAACAGACGGGTCTG
ACATGGATTGGACGAACCACTGAATTGCCGCATTGCAGAGATATTGTATTTAAGTGCCTAGCTCGATACA
TAAACGGGTCTCTCTGGTTAGACCAGATCTGAGCCTGGGAGCTCTCTGGCTAACTAGGGAACCCACTGCT
TAAGCCTCAATAAAGCTTGCCTTGAGTGCTTCAAGTAGTGTGTGCCCGTCTGTTGTGTGACTCTGGTAAC
TAGAGATCCCTCAGACCCTTTTAGTCAGTGTGGAAAATCTCTAGCAGTGGCGCCCGAACAGGGACTTGAA
AGCGAAAGGGAAACCAGAGGAGCTCTCTCGACGCAGGACTCGGCTTGCTGAAGCGCGCACGGCAAGAGGC
GAGGGGCGGCGACTGGTGAGTACGCCAAAAATTTTGACTAGCGGAGGCTAGAAGGAGAGAGATGGGTGCG
AGAGCGTCAGTATTAAGCGGGGGAGAATTAGATCGCGATGGGAAAAAATTCGGTTAAGGCCAGGGGGAAA
GAAAAAATATAAATTAAAACATATAGTATGGGCAAGCAGGGAGCTAGAACGATTCGCAGTTAATCCTGGC
CTGTTAGAAACATCAGAAGGCTGTAGACAAATACTGGGACAGCTACAACCATCCCTTCAGACAGGATCAG
AAGAACTTAGATCATTATATAATACAGTAGCAACCCTCTATTGTGTGCATCAAAGGATAGAGATAAAAGA
CACCAAGGAAGCTTTAGACAAGATAGAGGAAGAGCAAAACAAAAGTAAGACCACCGCACAGCAAGCGGCC
GCTGATCTTCAGACCTGGAGGAGGAGATATGAGGGACAATTGGAGAAGTGAATTATATAAATATAAAGTA
GTAAAAATTGAACCATTAGGAGTAGCACCCACCAAGGCAAAGAGAAGAGTGGTGCAGAGAGAAAAAAGAG
CAGTGGGAATAGGAGCTTTGTTCCTTGGGTTCTTGGGAGCAGCAGGAAGCACTATGGGCGCAGCGTCAAT
GACGCTGACGGTACAGGCCAGACAATTATTGTCTGGTATAGTGCAGCAGCAGAACAATTTGCTGAGGGCT
ATTGAGGCGCAACAGCATCTGTTGCAACTCACAGTCTGGGGCATCAAGCAGCTCCAGGCAAGAATCCTGG
CTGTGGAAAGATACCTAAAGGATCAACAGCTCCTGGGGATTTGGGGTTGCTCTGGAAAACTCATTTGCAC
CACTGCTGTGCCTTGGAATGCTAGTTGGAGTAATAAATCTCTGGAACAGATTTGGAATCACACGACCTGG
ATGGAGTGGGACAGAGAAATTAACAATTACACAAGCTTAATACACTCCTTAATTGAAGAATCGCAAAACC
AGCAAGAAAAGAATGAACAAGAATTATTGGAATTAGATAAATGGGCAAGTTTGTGGAATTGGTTTAACAT
AACAAATTGGCTGTGGTATATAAAATTATTCATAATGATAGTAGGAGGCTTGGTAGGTTTAAGAATAGTT
TTTGCTGTACTTTCTATAGTGAATAGAGTTAGGCAGGGATATTCACCATTATCGTTTCAGACCCACCTCC
CAACCCCGAGGGGACCCGACAGGCCCGAAGGAATAGAAGAAGAAGGTGGAGAGAGAGACAGAGACAGATC
CATTCGATTAGTGAACGGATCTCGACGGTATCGGTTAACTTTTAAAAGAAAAGGGGGGATTGGGGGGTAC
AGTGCAGGGGAAAGAATAGTAGACATAATAGCAACAGACATACAAACTAAAGAATTACAAAAACAAATTA
CAAAATTCAAAATTTTATCGATCGGGTTTATTACAGGGACAGCAGAGATCCAGTTTATCGATGAGGCCCT
TTCGTCTTCACTCGAGTTTACTCCCTATCAGTGATAGAGAACGTATGAAGAGTTTACTCCCTATCAGTGA
TAGAGAACGTATGCAGACTTTACTCCCTATCAGTGATAGAGAACGTATAAGGAGTTTACTCCCTATCAGT
GATAGAGAACGTATGACCAGTTTACTCCCTATCAGTGATAGAGAACGTATCTACAGTTTACTCCCTATCA
GTGATAGAGAACGTATATCCAGTTTACTCCCTATCAGTGATAGAGAACGTATGTCGAGGTAGGCGTGTAC
GGTGGGCGCCTATAAAAGCAGAGCTCGTTTAGTGAACCGTCAGATCGCCTGGAGCAATTCCACAACACTT
TTGTCTTATACTTACGCGTGACAAATTGCCCGGGCTGTGAGACGGTTGTAAATGAGCACACAAAATACAC
ATGCTAAAATATTATATTCTATGACCTTTATAAAATCAACCAAAATCTTCTTTTTAATAACTTTAGTATC
AATAATTAGAATTTTTATGTTCCTTTTTGCAAACTTTTAATAAAAATGAGCAAAATAAAAAAACGCTAGT
TTTAGTAACTCGCGTTGTTTTCTTCACCTTTAATAATAGCTACTCCACCACTTGTTCCTAAGCGGTCAGC
TCCTGCTTCAATCATTTTTTGAGCATCTTCAAATGTTCTAACTCCACCAGCTGCTTTAACTAAAGCATTG
TCTTTAACAACTGACTTCATTAGTTTAACATCTTCAAATGTTGCACCTGATTTTGAAAATCCTGTTGATG
TTTTAACAAATTCTAATCCAGCTTCAACAGCTATTTCACAAGCTTTCATGATTTCTTCTTTTGTTAATAA
ACAATTTTCCATAATACATTTAACAACATGTGATCCAGCTGCTTTTTTTACAGCTTTCATGTCTTCTAAA
ACTAATTCATAATTTTTGTCTTTTAATGCACCAATATTTAATACCATATCAATTTCTGTTGCACCATCTT
TAATTGCTTCAGAAACTTCGAATGCTTTTGTAGCTGTTGTGCATGCACCTAGAGGAAAACCTACAACATT
TGTTATTCCTACATTTGTGCCTTTTAATAATTCTTTACAATAGCTTGTTCAATATGAATTAACACAAACT
GTTGCAAAATCAAATTCAATTGCTTCATCACATAATTGTTTAATTTCAGCTTTCGTAGCATCTTGTTTTA
ATAATGTGTGATCTATATATTTGTTTAGTTTCATTTTTTCTCCTATATATTCATTTTTAATTTTAATTCT
TTAATAATTTCGTCTACTTTAACTTTAGCGTTTTGAACAGATTCACCAACACCTATAAAATAAATTTTTA
GTTTAGGTTCAGTTCCACTTGGGCGAACAGCAAATCATGACTTATCTTCTAAATAAAATTTTAGTAAGTC
TTGTCCTGGCATATTATACATTCCATCGATGTAGTCTTCAACATTAACAACTTTAAGTCCAGCAATTTGA
GTTAAGGGTGTTGCTCTCAATGATTTCATTAATGGTTCAATTTTTAATTTCTTTTCTTCTGGTTTAAAAT
TCAAGTTTAAAGTGAAAGTGTAATATGCACCCATTTCTTTAAATAAATCTTCTAAATAGTCTACTAATGT
TTTATTTTGTTTTTTATAAAATCAAGCAGCCTCTGCTATTAATATAGAAGCTTGTATTCCATCTTTATCT
CTAGCTGAGTCATCAATTACATATCCATAACTTTCTTCATAAGCAAAAACAAAATTTAATCCGTTATCTT
CTTCTTTAGCAATTTCTCTACCCATTCATTTAAATCCAGTTAAAGTTTTTACAATATTAACTCCATATTT
TTCATGAGCGATTCTATCACCCAAATCACTTGTTACAAAACTTGAATATAGAGCCGGATTTTTTGGAATG
CTATTTAAGCGTTTTAGATTTGATAATTTTCAATCAATTAAAATTGGTCCTGTTTGATTTCCATCTAATC
TTACAAAATGACCATCATGTTTTATTGCCATTCCAAATCTGTCAGCATCTGGGTCATTCATAATAATAAT
ATCTGCATCATGTTTAATACCATATTCAAGCGGTATTTTTCATGCAGGATCAAATTCTGGATTTGGATTT
ACAACATTTTTAAATGTTTCATCTTCAAATGCATGCTCTTCAACCTCAATAACGTTATATCCTGATTCAC
GTAATATTTTTGGGGTAAATTTAGTTCCTGTTCCATTAACTGCGCTAAAAATAATTTTTAAATCTTTTTT
AGCTTCTTGCTCTTTTTTGTACGTCTCGGGATCCGGAGCTACCGCGGAGCCGCGTAGCAAACGTCCGCGT
GTGACGCTGCCGGCGTGTCCGGCGCATGGATCCGGAGCTACCATGAGTAAAGGAGAAGAACTTTTCACTG
GAGTTGTCCCAATTCTTGTTGAATTAGATGGTGATGTTAATGGGCACAAATTTTCTGTCAGTGGAGAGGG
TGAAGGTGATGCAACATACGGAAAACTTACCCTTAAATTTATTTGCACTACTGGAAAACTACCTGTTCCA
TGGCCAACACTTGTCACTACCCTGACTTATGGTGTTCAATGCTTTTCAAGATACCCAGATCATATGAAAC
GGCATGACTTTTTCAAGAGTGCCATGCCCGAAGGTTATGTACAGGAAAGAACTATATTTTTCAAAGATGA
CGGGAACTACAAGACACGTGCTGAAGTCAAGTTTGAAGGTGATACCCTTGTTAATAGAATCGAGTTAAAA
GGTATTGATTTTAAAGAAGATGGAAACATTCTTGGACACAAATTGGAATACAACTATAACTCACACAATG
TATACATCATGGCAGACAAACAAAAGAATGGAATCAAAGTTAACTTCAAAATTAGACACAACATTGAAGA
TGGAAGCGTTCAACTAGCAGACCATTATCAACAAAATACTCCAATTGGCGATGGCCCTGTCCTTTTACCA
GACAACCATTACCTGTCCACACAATCTAAGCTTTCGAAAGATCCCAACGAAAAGAGAGACCACATGGTCC
TTCTTGAGTTTGTAACAGCTGCTGGGATTACACATGGCATGGATGAACTATACAAAGGTGGATCTGGAGG
TTCAGGTGGAAGTGCGGCCGGTACCGGCAGCGGAGGA
[549 nt withheld, positions 5498-6046]
TGAACTAGTTGTACAAAGTGGTTGATATCCAGCACAGTGGCGGCCGCTCGACAATCAACCTCTGGATTAC
AAAATTTGTGAAAGATTGACTGGTATTCTTAACTATGTTGCTCCTTTTACGCTATGTGGATACGCTGCTT
TAATGCCTTTGTATCATGCTATTGCTTCCCGTATGGCTTTCATTTTCTCCTCCTTGTATAAATCCTGGTT
GCTGTCTCTTTATGAGGAGTTGTGGCCCGTTGTCAGGCAACGTGGCGTGGTGTGCACTGTGTTTGCTGAC
GCAACCCCCACTGGTTGGGGCATTGCCACCACCTGTCAGCTCCTTTCCGGGACTTTCGCTTTCCCCCTCC
CTATTGCCACGGCGGAACTCATCGCCGCCTGCCTTGCCCGCTGCTGGACAGGGGCTCGGCTGTTGGGCAC
TGACAATTCCGTGGTGTTGTCGGGGAAGCTGACGTCCTTTCCATGGCTGCTCGCCTGTGTTGCCACCTGG
ATTCTGCGCGGGACGTCCTTCTGCTACGTCCCTTCGGCCCTCAATCCAGCGGACCTTCCTTCCCGCGGCC
TGCTGCCGGCTCTGCGGCCTCTTCCGCGTCTTCGCCTTCGCCCTCAGACGAGTCGGATCTCCCTTTGGGC
CGCCTCCCCGCCTGGAATTCTGCAGATATCCGGTTAGTAATGAGTTTGGAATTAATTCTGTGGAATGTGT
GTCAGTTAGGGTGTGGAAAGTCCCCAGGCTCCCCAGCAGGCAGAAGTATGCAAAGCATGCATCTCAATTA
GTCAGCAACCAGGTGTGGAAAGTCCCCAGGCTCCCCAGCAGGCAGAAGTATGCAAAGCATGCATCTCAAT
TAGTCAGCAACCATAGTCCCGCCCCTAACTCCGCCCATCCCGCCCCTAACTCCGCCCAGTTCCGCCCATT
CTCCGCCCCATGGCTGACTAATTTTTTTTATTTATGCAGAGGCCGAGGCCGCCTCTGCCTCTGAGCTATT
CCAGAAGTAGTGAGGAGGCTTTTTTGGAGGCCTAGGCTTTTGCAAAAAGCTCCCGGGAGCTTGTATATCC
ATTTTCGGATCTGATCAGCACGTGCCACCATGACCGAGTACAAGCCCACGGTGCGCCTCGCCACCCGCGA
TGATGTCCCTAGGGCCGTACGCACCCTCGCCGCCGCGTTCGCCGACTACCCCGCCACGCGCCACACCGTC
GATCCGGACCGCCACATCGAGCGGGTCACCGAGCTGCAAGAACTCTTCCTCACGCGCGTCGGGCTCGACA
TCGGCAAGGTGTGGGTCGCTGATGACGGCGCCGCCGTGGCGGTCTGGACCACGCCGGAGAGCGTCGAAGC
GGGGGCGGTGTTCGCCGAGATCGGCCCGCGCATGGCCGAGTTGAGCGGTTCCCGGCTGGCCGCGCAGCAA
CAGATGGAAGGCCTCCTGGCGCCGCACCGGCCCAAGGAGCCCGCGTGGTTCCTGGCCACCGTCGGCGTTT
CGCCCGACCACCAGGGCAAGGGTCTGGGCAGCGCCGTCGTGCTCCCCGGAGTGGAAGCTGCCGAGCGCGC
CGGGGTGCCTGCCTTCCTGGAGACCTCCGCGCCCCGCAACCTCCCCTTCTACGAGCGGCTCGGCTTCACC
GTCACCGCCGACGTCGAGGTGCCCGAAGGACCGCGCACCTGGTGCATGACCCGCAAGCCCGGTGCCTAGG
GTACCTTTAAGACCAATGACTTACAAGGCAGCTGTAGATCTTAGCCACTTTTTAAAAGAAAAGGGGGGAC
TGGAAGGGCTAGCTCACTCCCAACGAAGACAAGATCTGCTTTTTGCTTGTACTGGGTCTCTCTGGTTAGA
CCAGATCTGAGCCTGGGAGCTCTCTGGCTAACTAGGGAACCCACTGCTTAAGCCTCAATAAAGCTTGCCT
TGAGTGCTTCAAGTAGTGTGTGCCCGTCTGTTGTGTGACTCTGGTAACTAGAGATCCCTCAGACCCTTTT
AGTCAGTGTGGAAAATCTCTAGCAGTAGTAGTTCATGTCATCTTATTATTCAGTATTTATAACTTGCAAA
GAAATGAATATCAGAGAGTGAGAGGAACTTGTTTATTGCAGCTTATAATGGTTACAAATAAAGCAATAGC
ATCACAAATTTCACAAATAAAGCATTTTTTTCACTGCATTCTAGTTGTGGTTTGTCCAAACTCATCAATG
TATCTTATCATGTCTGGCTCTAGCTATCCCGCCCCTAACTCCGCCCATCCCGCCCCTAACTCCGCCCAGT
TCCGCCCATTCTCCGCCCCATGGCTGACTAATTTTTTTTATTTATGCAGAGGCCGAGGCCGCCTCGGCCT
CTGAGCTATTCCAGAAGTAGTGAGGAGGCTTTTTTGGAGGCCTAGGGACGTACCCAATTCGCCCTATAGT
GAGTCGTATTACGCGCGCTCACTGGCCGTCGTTTTACAACGTCGTGACTGGGAAAACCCTGGCGTTACCC
AACTTAATCGCCTTGCAGCACATCCCCCTTTCGCCAGCTGGCGTAATAGCGAAGAGGCCCGCACCGATCG
CCCTTCCCAACAGTTGCGCAGCCTGAATGGCGAATGGG
[124 nt withheld, positions 8605-8728]
C
[91 nt withheld, positions 8730-8820]
A
[49 nt withheld, positions 8822-8870]
CCTTTGACGTTGGAGTCCACGTTCTTT
[37 nt withheld, positions 8898-8934]
ACCCTATCTCGGTCTATTCTTTTGATTTATAAGGGATTTTGCCGATTTCGGCCTATTGGTTAAAAAATGA
GCTGATTTAACAAAAATTTAACGCGAATTTTAACAAAATATTAACGCTTACAATTTAGGTGGCACTTTTC
GGGGAAATGTGCGCGGAACCCCTATTTGTTTATTTTTCTAAATACATTCAAATATGTATCCGCTCATGAG
ACAATAACCCTGATAAATGCTTCAATAATATTGAAAAAGGAAGAGTATGAGTATTCAACATTTCCGTGTC
GCCCTTATTCCCTTTTTTGCGGCATTTTGCCTTCCTGTTTTTGCTCACCCAGAAACGCTGGTGAAAGTAA
AAGATGCTGAAGATCAGTTGGGTGCACGAGTGGGTTACATCGAACTGGATCTCAACAGCGGTAAGATCCT
TGAGAGTTTTCGCCCCGAAGAACGTTTTCCAATGATGAGCACTTTTAAAGTTCTGCTATGTGGCGCGGTA
TTATCCCGTATTGACGCCGGGCAAGAGCAACTCGGTCGCCGCATACACTATTCTCAGAATGACTTGGTTG
AGTACTCACCAGTCACAGAAAAGCATCTTACGGATGGCATGACAGTAAGAGAATTATGCAGTGCTGCCAT
AACCATGAGTGATAACACTGCGGCCAACTTACTTCTGACAACGATCGGAGGACCGAAGGAGCTAACCGCT
TTTTTGCACAACATGGGGGATCATGTAACTCGCCTTGATCGTTGGGAACCGGAGCTGAATGAAGCCATAC
CAAACGACGAGCGTGACACCACGATGCCTGTAGCAATGGCAACAACGTTGCGCAAACTATTAACTGGCGA
ACTACTTACTCTAGCTTCCCGGCAACAATTAATAGACTGGATGGAGGCGGATAAAGTTGCAGGACCACTT
CTGCGCTCGGCCCTTCCGGCTGGCTGGTTTATTGCTGATAAATCTGGAGCCGGTGAGCGTGGGTCTCGCG
GTATCATTGCAGCACTGGGGCCAGATGGTAAGCCCTCCCGTATCGTAGTTATCTACACGACGGGGAGTCA
GGCAACTATGGATGAACGAAATAGACAGATCGCTGAGATAGGTGCCTCACTGATTAAGCATTGGTAACTG
TCAGACCAAGTTTACTCATATATACTTTAGATTGATTTAAAACTTCATTTTTAATTTAAAAGGATCTAGG
TGAAGATCCTTTTTGATAATCTCATGACCAAAATCCCTTAACGTGAGTTTTCGTTCCACTGAGCGTCAGA
CCCCGTAGAAAAGATCAAAGGATCTTCTTGAGATCCTTTTTTTCTGCGCGTAATCTGCTGCTTGCAAACA
AAAAAACCACCGCTACCAGCGGTGGTTTGTTTGCCGGATCAAGAGCTACCAACTCTTTTTCCGAAGGTAA
CTGGCTTCAGCAGAGCGCAGATACCAAATACTGTTCTTCTAGTGTAGCCGTAGTTAGGCCACCACTTCAA
GAACTCTGTAGCACCGCCTACATACCTCGCTCTGCTAATCCTGTTACCAGTGGCTGCTGCCAGTGGCGAT
AAGTCGTGTCTTACCGGGTTGGACTCAAGACGATAGTTACCGGATAAGGCGCAGCGGTCGGGCTGAACGG
GGGGTTCGTGCACACAGCCCAGCTTGGAGCGAACGACCTACACCGAACTGAGATACCTACAGCGTGAGCT
ATGAGAAAGCGCCACGCTTCCCGAAGGGAGAAAGGCGGACAGGTATCCGGTAAGCGGCAGGGTCGGAACA
GGAGAGCGCACGAGGGAGCTTCCAGGGGGAAACGCCTGGTATCTTTATAGTCCTGTCGGGTTTCGCCACC
TCTGACTTGAGCGTCGATTTTTGTGATGCTCGTCAGGGGGGCGGAGCCTATGGAAAAACGCCAGCAACGC
GGCCTTTTTACGGTTCCTGGCCTTTTGCTGGCCTTTTGCTCACATG
